>Addgene plasmid #192424 | LLP672_L2_pV01_0I_VloxP-OCS-Rluc_lacZ | addgene full sequence | sequence record 378289 | Addgene NGS Result
GTGCCGAATTCGGATCCGGAGTCGACAAAATTTAGAACGAACTTAATTATGATCTCAAATACATTGATAC
ATATCTCATCTAGATCTAGGTTATCATTATGTAAGAAAGTTTTGACGAATATGGCACGACAAAATGGCTA
GACTCGATGTAATTGGTATCTCAACTCAACATTATACTTATACCAAACATTAGTTAGACAAAATTTAAAC
AACTATTTTTTATGTATGCAAGAGTCAGCATATGTATAATTGATTCAGAATCGTTTTGACGAGTTCGGAT
GTAGTAGTAGCCATTATTTAATGTACATACTAATCGTGAATAGTGAATATGATGAAACATTGTATCTTAT
TGTATAAATATCCATAAACACATCATGAAAGACACTTTCTTTCACGGTCTGAATTAATTATGATACAATT
CTAATAGAAAACGAATTAAATTACGTTGAATTGTATGAAATCTAATTGAACAAGCCAACCACGACGACGA
CTAACGTTGCCTGGATTGACTCGGTTTAAGTTAACCACTAAAAAAACGGAGCTGTCATGTAACACGCGGA
TCGAGCAGGTCACAGTCATGAAGCCATCAAAGCAAAAGAACTAATCCAAGGGCTGAGATGATTAATTAGT
TTAAAAATTAGTTAACACGAGGGAAAAGGCTGTCTGACAGCCAGGTCACGTTATCTTTACCTGTGGTCGA
AATGATTCGTGTCTGTCGATTTTAATTATTTTTTTGAAAGGCCGAAAATAAAGTTGTAAGAGATAAACCC
GCCTATATAAATTCATATATTTTCCTCTCCGCTTTGAATACTGTATTTTTACAACAATTACCAACAACAA
CAAATCAATTTCTGAGAACTGTCATTCTCGGAAATTGACTGCTTTAATGAGATATGCGAGAAGCCTATGA
TCGCATGATATTTGCTTTCAATTCTGTTGTGCACGTTGTAAAAAACCTGAGCATGTGTAGCTCAGATCCT
TACCGCCGGTTTCGGTTCATTCTAATGAATATATCACCCGTTACTATCGTATTTTTATGAATAATATTCT
CCGTTCAATTTACTGATTGTACCCTACTACTTATATGTACAATATTAAAATGAAAACAATATATTGTGCT
GAATAGGTTTATAGCGACATCTATGATAGAGCGCCACAATAACAAACAATTGCGTTTTATTATTACAAAT
CCAATTTTAAAAAAAGCGGCAGAACCGGTCAAACCTAAAAGACTGATTACATAAATCTTATTCAAATTTC
AAAAGTGCCCCAGGGGCTAGTATCTACGACACACCGAGCGGCGAACTAATAACGCTCACTGAAGGGAACT
CCGGTTCCCCGCCGGCGCGCATGGGTGAGATTCCTTGAAGTTGAGTATTGGCCGTCCGCTCTACCGAAAG
TTACGGGCACCATTCAACCCGGTCCAGCACGGCGGCCGGGTAACCGACTTGCTGCCCCGAGAATTATGCA
GCATTTTTTTGGTGTATGTGGGCCCCAAATGAAGTGCAGGTCAAACCTTGACAGTGACGACAAATCGTTG
GGCGGGTCCAGGGCGAATTTTGCGACAACATGTCGAGGCTCAGCAGTCAATTTCTGAGAACTGTCATTCT
CGGAAATTGACAACAAACAACATTACAATTACTATTTACAATTACAATGACTTCAAAGGTGTATGATCCT
GAGCAGGTAAGTTTCTGCTTCTACCTTTGATATATATATAATAATTATCATTAATTAGTAGTAATATAAT
ATTTCAAATATTTTTTTCAAAATAAAAGAATGTAGTATATAGCAATTGCTTTTCTGTAGTTTATAAGTGT
GTATATTTTAATTTATAACTTTTCTAATATATGACCAAAATTTGTTGATGTGCAGAGAAAAAGAATGATA
ACTGGTCCACAATGGTGGGCAAGATGTAAACAGATGAACGTGCTTGATTCTTTCATTAATTACTACGATT
CAGAAAAGCACGCTGAGAATGCAGTTATCTTTCTTCACGGAAACGCTGCATCTTCATATTTGTGGAGACA
TGTTGTGCCTCACATTGAACCAGTGGCTAGGTGTATTATCCCAGATCTTATCGGAATGGGAAAGTCTGGT
AAATCTGGAAATGGTTCTTACAGACTTTTGGATCATTATAAGTACCTCACAGCTTGGTTCGAACTTCTCA
ACTTACCTAAGAAGATTATTTTCGTTGGACACGATTGGGGTGCTTGCTTGGCATTCCATTACTCATACGA
ACACCAAGATAAGATCAAAGCTATAGTTCATGCAGAGAGTGTTGTGGATGTGATAGAATCTTGGGATGAG
TGGCCAGATATTGAAGAGGATATTGCTTTGATCAAGTCTGAAGAGGGAGAAAAGATGGTTCTCGAAAATA
ACTTTTTCGTGGAAACTATGCTTCCTTCAAAGATTATGAGAAAATTGGAACCAGAAGAGTTTGCTGCATA
TCTCGAACCTTTCAAGGAAAAAGGAGAGGTTAGAAGGCCAACACTCAGTTGGCCTAGGGAAATACCATTA
GTTAAGGGAGGTAAACCTGATGTTGTGCAGATCGTGAGAAATTATAACGCTTACCTTAGGGCATCAGATG
ATTTGCCTAAGATGTTCATCGAGTCAGATCCAGGATTTTTCAGTAATGCTATAGTTGAAGGTGCAAAGAA
ATTTCCAAACACCGAGTTCGTTAAGGTGAAAGGATTGCATTTCTCACAAGAAGATGCTCCTGATGAGATG
GGAAAGTATATTAAGTCTTTTGTTGAAAGAGTGCTCAAAAACGAGCAGGGTTCTCGATCTGATGCTTCTG
AAGTAACGTCAACAAGCTCCCAGTCTGAGGTATGCACAGTGGAAACGCCAGGTTGTGTTGGTTCTTAAGC
TTCTCTAGCTAGAGTCGATCGACAAGCTCGAGTTTCTCCATAATAATGTGTGAGTAGTTCCCAGATAAGG
GAATTAGGGTTCCTATAGGGTTTCGCTCATGTGTTGAGCATATAAGAAACCCTTAGTATGTATTTGTATT
TGTAAAATACTTCTATCAATAAAATTTCTAATTCCTAAAACCAAAATCCAGTACTAAAATCCAGATCGCT
GCAAGAATTCAAGCTTGGAGCCAACACTCGAATCCCCACCCGTTGGACCAAACCCGGCTCATTAAGCGTC
GGTTCAGATTTATTTCCTTTATTTAAAAAAAAGGAAAGGGTAAAAAATAGAAAATTGGAAACAGTTAAAG
CCCAAAATTGTAATTTACCGAGAATTGTAAATTTACCTGAAAACCCTACGCTATAGTTTCGACTATAAAT
ACCAAACTTAGGACCTCACTTCAGAATCCCCTCGTCGCTGCGTCTCTCTCCCGCAACCTTCGATTTTCGT
TTATTCGCATCCATCGGAGAGAGAAAACAATCAATAAGCGACCTACTACAAACAAGTAAGTAAGAGAAAA
ACCAAAAGAAGAAGAGAAACAACAAGAAGAAGTAATGGAGGACGCCAAAAACATAAAGAAAGGCCCGGCG
CCATTCTATCCTCTAGAGGATGGAACCGCTGGAGAGCAACTGCATAAGGCTATGAAGAGATACGCCCTGG
TTCCTGGAACAATTGCTTTTACAGATGCACATATCGAGGTGAACATCACGTACGCGGAATACTTCGAAAT
GTCCGTTCGGTTGGCAGAAGCTATGAAACGATATGGGCTGAATACAAATCACAGAATCGTCGTATGCAGT
GAAAACTCTCTTCAATTCTTTATGCCGGTGTTGGGCGCGTTATTTATCGGAGTTGCAGTTGCGCCCGCGA
ACGACATTTATAATGAACGTGAATTGCTCAACAGTATGAACATTTCGCAGCCTACCGTAGTGTTTGTTTC
CAAAAAGGGGTTGCAAAAAATTTTGAACGTGCAAAAAAAATTACCAATAATCCAGAAAATTATTATCATG
GATTCTAAAACGGATTACCAGGGATTTCAGTCGATGTACACGTTCGTCACATCTCATCTACCTCCCGGTT
TTAATGAATACGATTTTGTACCAGAGTCCTTTGATCGTGACAAAACAATTGCACTGATAATGAATTCCTC
TGGATCTACTGGGTTACCTAAGGGTGTGGCCCTTCCGCATAGAACTGCCTGCGTCAGATTCTCGCATGCC
AGAGATCCTATTTTTGGCAATCAAATCATTCCGGATACTGCGATTTTAAGTGTTGTTCCATTCCATCACG
GTTTTGGAATGTTTACTACACTCGGATATTTGATATGTGGATTTCGAGTCGTCTTAATGTATAGATTTGA
AGAAGAGCTGTTTTTACGATCCCTTCAGGATTACAAAATTCAAAGTGCGTTGCTAGTACCAACCCTATTT
TCATTCTTCGCCAAAAGCACTCTGATTGACAAATACGATTTATCTAATTTACACGAAATTGCTTCTGGGG
GCGCACCTCTTTCGAAAGAAGTCGGGGAAGCGGTTGCAAAACGCTTCCATCTTCCAGGGATACGACAAGG
ATATGGGCTCACTGAGACTACATCAGCTATTCTGATTACACCCGAGGGGGATGATAAACCGGGCGCGGTC
GGTAAAGTTGTTCCATTTTTTGAAGCGAAGGTTGTGGATCTGGATACCGGGAAAACGCTGGGCGTTAATC
AGAGAGGCGAATTATGTGTCAGAGGACCTATGATTATGTCCGGTTATGTAAACAATCCGGAAGCGACCAA
CGCCTTGATTGACAAGGATGGATGGCTACATTCTGGAGACATAGCTTACTGGGACGAGGACGAACACTTC
TTCATAGTTGACCGCTTGAAGTCTTTAATTAAATACAAAGGATATCAGGTGGCCCCCGCTGAATTGGAAT
CGATATTGTTACAACACCCCAACATCTTCGACGCGGGCGTGGCAGGTCTGCCCGACGATGACGCCGGTGA
ACTTCCCGCCGCCGTTGTTGTTTTGGAGCACGGAAAGACGATGACGGAAAAAGAGATCGTGGATTACGTC
GCCAGTCAAGTAACAACCGCGAAAAAGTTGCGCGGAGGAGTTGTGTTTGTGGACGAAGTACCGAAAGGTC
TTACCGGAAAACTCGACGCAAGAAAAATCAGAGAGATCCTCATAAAGGCCAAGAAGGGCGGAAAGTCCAA
ATTGTAAGCTTGATCCCCCGTCGACAGCTAGCTATATCATCAATTTATGTATTACACATAATATCGCACT
CAGTCTTTCATCTACGGCAATGTACCAGCTGATATAATCAGTTATTGAAATATTTCTGAATTTAAACTTG
CATCAATAAATTTATGTTTTTGCTTGGACTATAATACCTGACTTGTTATTTTATCAATAAATATTTAAAC
TATATTTCTTTCAAGATCGCTACTATGAGACCGCAGCTGGCACGACAGGTTTCCCGACTGGAAAGCGGGC
AGTGAGCGCAACGCAATTAATGTGAGTTAGCTCACTCATTAGGCACCCCAGGCTTTACACTTTATGCTTC
CGGCTCGTATGTTGTGTGGAATTGTGAGCGGATAACAATTTCACACAGGAAACAGCTATGACCATGATTA
CGCCAAGCTTGCATGCCTGCAGGTCGACTCTAGAGGATCCCCGGGTACCGAGCTCGAATTCACTGGCCGT
CGTTTTACAACGTCGTGACTGGGAAAACCCTGGCGTTACCCAACTTAATCGCCTTGCAGCACATCCCCCT
TTCGCCAGCTGGCGTAATAGCGAAGAGGCCCGCACCGATCGCCCTTCCCAACAGTTGCGCAGCCTGAATG
GCGAATGGCGCCTGATGCGGTATTTTCTCCTTACGCATCTGTGCGGTATTTCACACCGCATATGGTGCAC
TCTCAGTACAATCTGCTCTGATGCCGCATAGTTAAGCCAGCCCCGACACCCGCCAACACCCGCTGACGCG
CCCTGACGGGCTTGTCTGCTCCCGGCATCCGCTTACAGACAAGCTGTGACGGTCTCAGGGACACGAAGTG
ATCCGTTTAAACTATCAGTGTTTGACAGGATATATTGGCGGGTAAACCTAAGAGAAAAGAGCGTTTATTA
GAATAATCGGATATTTAAAAGGGCGTGAAAAGGTTTATCCGTTCGTCCATTTGTATGTGCCAGCCGCCTT
TGCGACGCTCACCGGGCTGGTTGCCCTCGCCGCTGGGCTGGCGGCCGTCTATGGCCCTGCAAACGCGCCA
GAAACGCCGTCGAAGCCGTGTGCGAGACACCGCGGCCGCCGGCGTTGTGGATACCTCGCGGAAAACTTGG
CCCTCACTGACAGATGAGGGGCGGACGTTGACACTTGAGGGGCCGACTCACCCGGCGCGGCGTTGACAGA
TGAGGGGCAGGCTCGATTTCGGCCGGCGACGTGGAGCTGGCCAGCCTCGCAAATCGGCGAAAACGCCTGA
TTTTACGCGAGTTTCCCACAGATGATGTGGACAAGCCTGGGGATAAGTGCCCTGCGGTATTGACACTTGA
GGGGCGCGACTACTGACAGATGAGGGGCGCGATCCTTGACACTTGAGGGGCAGAGTGCTGACAGATGAGG
GGCGCACCTATTGACATTTGAGGGGCTGTCCACAGGCAGAAAATCCAGCATTTGCAAGGGTTTCCGCCCG
TTTTTCGGCCACCGCTAACCTGTCTTTTAACCTGCTTTTAAACCAATATTTATAAACCTTGTTTTTAACC
AGGGCTGCGCCCTGTGCGCGTGACCGCGCACGCCGAAGGGGGGTGCCCCCCCTTCTCGAACCCTCCCGGC
CCGCTAACGCGGGCCTCCCATCCCCCCAGGGGCTGCGCCCCTCGGCCGCGAACGGCCTCACCCCAAAAAT
GGCAGCGCTGGCCAATTCCCGAGTGCGCGGAACCCCTATTTGTTTATTTTTCTAAATACATTCAAATATG
TATCCGCTCATGAGACAATAACCCTGATAAATGCTTCAATAATATTGAAAAAGGAAGAGTATGGCTAAAA
TGAGAATATCACCGGAATTGAAAAAACTGATCGAAAAATACCGCTGCGTAAAAGATACGGAAGGAATGTC
TCCTGCTAAGGTATATAAGCTGGTGGGAGAAAATGAAAACCTATATTTAAAAATGACGGACAGCCGGTAT
AAAGGGACCACCTATGATGTGGAACGGGAAAAGGACATGATGCTATGGCTGGAAGGAAAGCTGCCTGTTC
CAAAGGTCCTGCACTTTGAACGGCATGATGGCTGGAGCAATCTGCTCATGAGTGAGGCCGATGGCGTCCT
TTGCTCGGAAGAGTATGAAGATGAACAAAGCCCTGAAAAGATTATCGAGCTGTATGCGGAGTGCATCAGG
CTCTTTCACTCCATCGACATATCGGATTGTCCCTATACGAATAGCTTAGACAGCCGCTTAGCCGAATTGG
ATTACTTACTGAATAACGATCTGGCCGATGTGGATTGCGAAAACTGGGAAGAGGACACTCCATTTAAAGA
TCCGCGCGAGCTGTATGATTTTTTAAAGACGGAAAAGCCCGAAGAGGAACTTGTCTTTTCCCACGGCGAC
CTGGGAGACAGCAACATCTTTGTGAAAGATGGCAAAGTAAGTGGCTTTATTGATCTTGGGAGAAGCGGCA
GGGCGGACAAGTGGTATGACATTGCCTTCTGCGTCCGGTCGCTCAGGGAGGATATCGGGGAAGAACAGTA
TGTCGAGCTATTTTTTGACTTACTGGGGATCAAGCCTGATTGGGAGAAAATAAAATATTATATTTTACTG
GATGAATTGTTTTAGCTGTCAGACCAAGTTTACTCATATATACTTTAGATTGATTTAAAACTTCATTTTT
AATTTAAAAGGATCTAGGTGAAGATCCTTTTTGATAATCTCATGACCAAAATCCCTTAACGTGAGTTTTC
GTTCCACTGAGCGTCAGACCCCGTAGAAAAGATCAAAGGATCTTCTTGAGATCCTTTTTTTCTGCGCGTA
ATCTGCTGCTTGCAAACAAAAAAACCACCGCTACCAGCGGTGGTTTGTTTGCCGGATCAAGAGCTACCAA
CTCTTTTTCCGAAGGTAACTGGCTTCAGCAGAGCGCAGATACCAAATACTGTTCTTCTAGTGTAGCCGTA
GTTAGGCCACCACTTCAAGAACTCTGTAGCACCGCCTACATACCTCGCTCTGCTAATCCTGTTACCAGTG
GCTGCTGCCAGTGGCGATAAGTCGTGTCTTACCGGGTTGGACTCAAGACGATAGTTACCGGATAAGGCGC
AGCGGTCGGGCTGAACGGGGGGTTCGTGCACACAGCCCAGCTTGGAGCGAACGACCTACACCGAACTGAG
ATACCTACAGCGTGAGCTATGAGAAAGCGCCACGCTTCCCGAAGGGAGAAAGGCGGACAGGTATCCGGTA
AGCGGCAGGGTCGGAACAGGAGAGCGCACGAGGGAGCTTCCAGGGGGAAACGCCTGGTATCTTTATAGTC
CTGTCGGGTTTCGCCACCTCTGACTTGAGCGTCGATTTTTGTGATGCTCGTCAGGGGGGCGGAGCCTATG
GAAAAACGCCAGCAACGCGGCCTTTTTACGGTTCCTGGCAGATCCTAGATGTGGCGCAACGATGCCGGCG
ACAAGCAGGAGCGCACCGACTTCTTCCGCATCAAGTGTTTTGGCTCTCAGGCCGAGGCCCACGGCAAGTA
TTTGGGCAAGGGGTCGCTGGTATTCGTGCAGGGCAAGATTCGGAATACCAAGTACGAGAAGGACGGCCAG
ACGGTCTACGGGACCGACTTCATTGCCGATAAGGTGGATTATCTGGACACCAAGGCACCAGGCGGGTCAA
ATCAGGAATAAGGGCACATTGCCCCGGCGTGAGTCGGGGCAATCCCGCAAGGAGGGTGAATGAATCGGAC
GTTTGACCGGAAGGCATACAGGCAAGAACTGATCGACGCGGGGTTTTCCGCCGAGGATGCCGAAACCATC
GCAAGCCGCACCGTCATGCGTGCGCCCCGCGAAACCTTCCAGTCCGTCGGCTCGATGGTCCAGCAAGCTA
CGGCCAAGATCGAGCGCGACAGCGTGCAACTGGCTCCCCCTGCCCTGCCCGCGCCATCGGCCGCCGTGGA
GCGTTCGCGTCGTCTTGAACAGGAGGCGGCAGGTTTGGCGAAGTCGATGACCATCGACACGCGAGGAACT
ATGACGACCAAGAAGCGAAAAACCGCCGGCGAGGACCTGGCAAAACAGGTCAGCGAGGCCAAGCAGGCCG
CGTTGCTGAAACACACGAAGCAGCAGATCAAGGAAATGCAGCTTTCCTTGTTCGATATTGCGCCGTGGCC
GGACACGATGCGAGCGATGCCAAACGACACGGCCCGCTCTGCCCTGTTCACCACGCGCAACAAGAAAATC
CCGCGCGAGGCGCTGCAAAACAAGGTCATTTTCCACGTCAACAAGGACGTGAAGATCACCTACACCGGCG
TCGAGCTGCGGGCCGACGATGACGAACTGGTGTGGCAGCAGGTGTTGGAGTACGCGAAGCGCACCCCTAT
CGGCGAGCCGATCACCTTCACGTTCTACGAGCTTTGCCAGGACCTGGGCTGGTCGATCAATGGCCGGTAT
TACACGAAGGCCGAGGAATGCCTGTCGCGCCTACAGGCGACGGCGATGGGCTTCACGTCCGACCGCGTTG
GGCACCTGGAATCGGTGTCGCTGCTGCACCGCTTCCGCGTCCTGGACCGTGGCAAGAAAACGTCCCGTTG
CCAGGTCCTGATCGACGAGGAAATCGTCGTGCTGTTTGCTGGCGACCACTACACGAAATTCATATGGGAG
AAGTACCGCAAGCTGTCGCCGACGGCCCGACGGATGTTCGACTATTTCAGCTCGCACCGGGAGCCGTACC
CGCTCAAGCTGGAAACCTTCCGCCTCATGTGCGGATCGGATTCCACCCGCGTGAAGAAGTGGCGCGAGCA
GGTCGGCGAAGCCTGCGAAGAGTTGCGAGGCAGCGGCCTGGTGGAACACGCCTGGGTCAATGATGACCTG
GTGCATTGCAAACGCTAGGGCCTTGTGGGGTCAGTTCCGGCTGGGGGTTCAGCAGCCCCTGCTCGGATCT
GTTGGACCGGACAGTAGTCATGGTTGATGGGCTGCCTGTATCGAGTGGTGATTTTGTGCCGAGCTGCCGG
TCGGGGAGCTGTTGGCTGGCTGGTGGCAGGATATATTGTGGTGTAAACAAATTGACGCTTAGACAACTTA
ATAACACATTGCGGACGTTTTTAATGTACTGGGGTTGAACACTCT
Features (pLannotate 1.2.2; 23 found; start..end, strand, type, name):
    824..844     +  misc_feature   TMV Ω (fragment): translational enhancer from the tobacco mosaic virus 5'-leader sequence (Gallie et al., 1988)
    879..1586    +  terminator     OCS terminator: octopine synthase terminator
   1620..1655    +  misc_feature   TMV Ω (fragment): translational enhancer from the tobacco mosaic virus 5'-leader sequence (Gallie et al., 1988)
   1687..1875    +  intron         IV2 intron: modified second intron of the potato ST-LS1 gene (Vancanneyt et al., 1990)
   1873..2778    +  CDS            LUCI_RENRE: Experimental evidence at protein level: Swiss-Prot protein existence level 1. Upon binding the substrate, the enzyme catalyzes an oxygenation, producing a very short-lived hydroperoxide that cyclizes into a dioxetanone structure, which collapses, releasing a CO(2) molecule. The spontaneous breakdown of the dioxetanone releases the energy (about 50 kcal/mole) that is necessary to generate the excited state of the coelenteramide product, which is the singlet form of the monoanion. In vivo the product undergoes the process of nonradiative energy transfer to an accessory protein, a green fluoresce
   2785..2859    +  CDS            DREB2A (fragment): DRE2A_ARATH - Also known as ERF045. Experimental evidence at protein level: Swiss-Prot protein existence level 1. Transcriptional activator that binds specifically to the DNA sequence 5'-[AG]CCGAC-3'. Binding to the C-repeat/DRE element mediates high salinity- and dehydration-inducible transcription. From Arabidopsis thaliana (Mouse-ear cress).
   2903..3077    +  polyA_signal   CaMV poly(A) signal: cauliflower mosaic virus polyadenylation signal
   3465..5114    +  CDS            LUCI_PHOPY: Experimental evidence at protein level: Swiss-Prot protein existence level 1. Produces green light with a wavelength of 562 nm. From Photinus pyralis (Common eastern firefly) (Lampyris pyralis).
   5137..5337    +  terminator     gene 7 terminator: transcription terminator for octopine-type Ti plasmid gene 7
   5353..5395    +  CDS            lacI (fragment): lac repressor; lacI; The lac repressor binds to the lac operator to inhibit transcription in E. coli. This inhibition can be relieved by adding lactose or isopropyl-β-D-thiogalactopyranoside (IPTG).
   5408..5429    +  protein_bind   CAP binding site: CAP binding activates transcription in the presence of cAMP. E. coli catabolite activator protein
   5444..5474    +  promoter       lac promoter: promoter for the E. coli lac operon
   5482..5498    +  protein_bind   lac operator: The lac repressor binds to the lac operator to inhibit transcription in E. coli. This inhibition can be relieved by adding lactose or isopropyl-β-D-thiogalactopyranoside (IPTG). lac repressor encoded by lacI
   5535..5591    -  misc_feature   MCS: pUC18/19 multiple cloning site
   5588..5745    +  CDS            lacZα (fragment): LacZα fragment of β-galactosidase; lacZ fragment
   5751..5850    -  misc_feature   bom (fragment): basis of mobility region from pBR322
   5973..5997    +  misc_feature   RB T-DNA repeat: right border repeat from nopaline C58 T-DNA
   6094..6725    +  rep_origin     oriV: incP origin of replication
   6816..6920    +  promoter       AmpR promoter: bla
   6921..7715    +  CDS            KanR: aminoglycoside phosphotransferase; aphA-3; confers resistance to kanamycin
   7886..8474    +  rep_origin     ori: high-copy-number ColE1/pMB1/pBR322/pUC origin of replication
   8810..9955    +  CDS            trfA: TRFA_ECOLX - Experimental evidence at protein level: Swiss-Prot protein existence level 1. Also involved in plasmid copy number control, promoting intermolecular coupling of protein bound iterons at oriV, which inhibits replication initiation. From Escherichia coli.
  10104..10128   +  misc_feature   LB T-DNA repeat: left border repeat from nopaline C58 T-DNA
