[The description below was written by a language model from this plasmid's Addgene catalogue record and pLannotate feature annotations shown in this document.]
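Description:
LLP672_L2_pV01_0I_VloxP-OCS-Rluc_lacZ is a Level 2 Golden Gate/MoClo-style plant binary vector built on the pAGM4673 backbone, used as a recombinase reporter in plant synthetic biology. The backbone carries nopaline-type left and right T-DNA border repeats for Agrobacterium-mediated delivery, an incP oriV with its trfA replication initiator for broad-host-range maintenance, and a ColE1/pUC-type origin for propagation in E. coli. Selection in bacteria is by kanamycin, through an aminoglycoside phosphotransferase gene driven by the bla promoter. No plant selectable marker appears in the feature table.

The main payload is described as Act2::VloxP-OCS-VloxP::Rluc. An Act2 promoter is separated from a Renilla luciferase coding sequence by an octopine synthase terminator, which the record says is flanked by VloxP sites. The promoter and the VloxP sites are not themselves annotated in the table. TMV Ω leader fragments lie on either side of the terminator, so a translational enhancer remains upstream of the reporter. The Rluc reading frame is associated with an IV2 potato ST-LS1 intron, which limits expression to eukaryotic cells. It ends in a C-terminal PEST degradation tag, which probably corresponds to the short DREB2A-derived fragment annotated there, and is followed by a CaMV polyadenylation signal.

With the terminator in place, transcription stops before Rluc, giving the "off" state. VCre-mediated excision between the VloxP sites would remove the block and switch Rluc on. A second unit, noted as TCTP1::Fluc, provides firefly luciferase with a gene 7 terminator, presumably as a normalisation reference for dual-luciferase readout. A lac promoter/lacZα cassette remains next to it, consistent with a blue/white screening position for adding further modules. The stated purpose is to act as the off-state control when testing an alternative VCre recombinase.
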