Addgene plasmid #192424: LLP672_L2_pV01_0I_VloxP-OCS-Rluc_lacZ
Purpose: To act as the off state for testing of the alt VCre recombinase.
Depositing lab: Ryan Lister. Depositing organization: University of Western Australia. Publication: Synthetic memory circuits for stable cell reprogramming in plants. Lloyd JPB, Ly F, Gong P, Pflueger J, Swain T, Pflueger C, Fourie E, Khan MA, Kidd BN, Lister R. Nat Biotechnol. 2022 Jul 4. pii: 10.1038/s41587-022-01383-2. doi: 10.1038/s41587-022-01383-2. PubMed 35788565.
Backbone
  Vector backbone: pAGM4673
  Backbone manufacturer: Sylvestre Marillonnet
  Vector type: Plant Expression, Synthetic Biology
Growth in bacteria
  Bacterial resistance: Kanamycin, 50 μg/mL
  Growth temperature: 30°C
  Growth strain: DH5alpha
  Copy number: Unknown
Gene/Insert
  Gene/Insert name: Act2::VloxP-OCS-VloxP::Rluc
  Species: Renilla reniformis
  Tag / fusion protein: PEST (C terminal on insert)
  Cloning method: Restriction Enzyme; 5′ cloning site unknown (unknown if destroyed)
Terms and licenses: Academic/Nonprofit Terms; Industry Terms: Not Available to Industry
Depositor comments: Other genes: TCTP1::Fluc
How to cite: LLP672_L2_pV01_0I_VloxP-OCS-Rluc_lacZ was a gift from Ryan Lister (Addgene plasmid # 192424 ; http://n2t.net/addgene:192424 ; RRID:Addgene_192424)
